>Addgene plasmid #43967 | pDEST-IRES-puro-polyA | depositor full sequence | sequence record 60198 | predicted sequence
AGGAACCGTAAAAAGGCCGCGTTGCTGGCGTTTTTCCATAGGCTCCGCCCCCCTGACGAGCATCACAAAA
ATCGACGCTCAAGTCAGAGGTGGCGAAACCCGACAGGACTATAAAGATACCAGGCGTTTCCCCCTGGAAG
CTCCCTCGTGCGCTCTCCTGTTCCGACCCTGCCGCTTACCGGATACCTGTCCGCCTTTCTCCCTTCGGGA
AGCGTGGCGCTTTCTCATAGCTCACGCTGTAGGTATCTCAGTTCGGTGTAGGTCGTTCGCTCCAAGCTGG
GCTGTGTGCACGAACCCCCCGTTCAGCCCGACCGCTGCGCCTTATCCGGTAACTATCGTCTTGAGTCCAA
CCCGGTAAGACACGACTTATCGCCACTGGCAGCAGCCACTGGTAACAGGATTAGCAGAGCGAGGTATGTA
GGCGGTGCTACAGAGTTCTTGAAGTGGTGGCCTAACTACGGCTACACTAGAAGGACAGTATTTGGTATCT
GCGCTCTGCTGAAGCCAGTTACCTTCGGAAAAAGAGTTGGTAGCTCTTGATCCGGCAAACAAACCACCGC
TGGTAGCGGTGGTTTTTTTGTTTGCAAGCAGCAGATTACGCGCAGAAAAAAAGGATCTCAAGAAGATCCT
TTGATCTTTTCTACGGGGTCTGACGCTCAGTGGAACGAAAACTCACGTTAAGGGATTTTGGTCATGAGAT
TATCAAAAAGGATCTTCACCTAGATCCTTTTAAATTAAAAATGAAGTTTTAAATCAATCTAAAGTATATA
TGAGTAAACTTGGTCTGACAGTTACCAATGCTTAATCAGTGAGGCACCTATCTCAGCGATCTGTCTATTT
CGTTCATCCATAGTTGCCTGACTCCCCGTCGTGTAGATAACTACGATACGGGAGGGCTTACCATCTGGCC
CCAGTGCTGCAATGATACCGCGAGACCCACGCTCACCGGCTCCAGATTTATCAGCAATAAACCAGCCAGC
CGGAAGGGCCGAGCGCAGAAGTGGTCCTGCAACTTTATCCGCCTCCATCCAGTCTATTAATTGTTGCCGG
GAAGCTAGAGTAAGTAGTTCGCCAGTTAATAGTTTGCGCAACGTTGTTGCCATTGCTACAGGCATCGTGG
TGTCACGCTCGTCGTTTGGTATGGCTTCATTCAGCTCCGGTTCCCAACGATCAAGGCGAGTTACATGATC
CCCCATGTTGTGCAAAAAAGCGGTTAGCTCCTTCGGTCCTCCGATCGTTGTCAGAAGTAAGTTGGCCGCA
GTGTTATCACTCATGGTTATGGCAGCACTGCATAATTCTCTTACTGTCATGCCATCCGTAAGATGCTTTT
CTGTGACTGGTGAGTACTCAACCAAGTCATTCTGAGAATAGTGTATGCGGCGACCGAGTTGCTCTTGCCC
GGCGTCAATACGGGATAATACCGCGCCACATAGCAGAACTTTAAAAGTGCTCATCATTGGAAAACGTTCT
TCGGGGCGAAAACTCTCAAGGATCTTACCGCTGTTGAGATCCAGTTCGATGTAACCCACTCGTGCACCCA
ACTGATCTTCAGCATCTTTTACTTTCACCAGCGTTTCTGGGTGAGCAAAAACAGGAAGGCAAAATGCCGC
AAAAAAGGGAATAAGGGCGACACGGAAATGTTGAATACTCATACTCTTCCTTTTTCAATATTATTGAAGC
ATTTATCAGGGTTATTGTCTCATGAGCGGATACATATTTGAATGTATTTAGAAAAATAAACAAATAGGGG
TTCCGCGCACATTTCCCCGAAAAGTGCCACCTAAATTGTAAGCGTTAATATTTTGTTAAAATTCGCGTTA
AATTTTTGTTAAATCAGCTCATTTTTTAACCAATAGGCCGAAATCGGCAAAATCCCTTATAAATCAAAAG
AATAGACCGAGATAGGGT
[37 nt withheld, positions 1909-1945]
AAAGAACGTGGACTCCAACGTCAAAGG
[49 nt withheld, positions 1973-2021]
T
[91 nt withheld, positions 2023-2113]
G
[124 nt withheld, positions 2115-2238]
CCCATTCGCCATTCAGGCTGCGCAACTGTTGGGAAGGGCGATCGGTGCGGGCCTCTTCGCTATTACGCCA
GCTGGCGAAAGGGGGATGTGCTGCAAGGCGATTAAGTTGGGTAACGCCAGGGTTTTCCCAGTCACGACGT
TGTAAAACGACGGCCAGTGAATTGTAATACGACTCACTATAGGGCGAATTGGGTACCGGGCCCCCCCTCG
AAGATCTCATATGGTTTAAACACGCGTGCTAGCATCGAGGTCGACGGTATCGATAAGCTTGATATCAAAC
AAGTTTGTACAAAAAAGCTGAACGAGAAACGTAAAATGATATAAATATCAATATATTAAATTAGATTTTG
CATAAAAAACAGACTACATAATACTGTAAAACACAACATATCCAGTCACTATGGTCGACCGACAGCCTTC
CAAATGTTCTTCGGGTGATGCTGCCAACTTAGTCGACCGACAGCCTTCCAAATGTTCTTCTCAAACGGAA
TCGTCGTATCCAGCCTACTCGCTATTGTCCTCAATGCCGTATTAAATCATAAAAAGAAATAAGAAAAAGA
GGTGCGAGCCTCTTTTTTGTGTGACAAAATAAAAACATCTACCTATTCATATACGCTAGTGTCATAGTCC
TGAAAATCATCTGCATCAAGAACAATTTCACAACTCTTATACTTTTCTCTTACAAGTCGTTCGGCTTCAT
CTGGATTTTCAGCCTCTATACTTACTAAACGTGATAAAGTTTCTGTAATTTCTACTGTATCGACCTGCAG
ACTGGCTGTGTATAAGGGAGCCTGACATTTATATTCCCCAGAACATCAGGTTAATGGCGTTTTTGATGTC
ATTTTCGCGGTGGCTGAGATCAGCCACTTCTTCCCCGATAACGGAGACCGGCACACTGGCCATATCGGTG
GTCATCATGCGCCAGCTTTCATCCCCGATATGCACCACCGGGTAAAGTTCACGGGAGACTTTATCTGACA
GCAGACGTGCACTGGCCAGGGGGATCACCATCCGTCGCCCGGGCGTGTCAATAATATCACTCTGTACATC
CACAAACAGACGATAACGGCTCTCTCTTTTATAGGTGTAAACCTTAAACTGCATTTCACCAGCCCCTGTT
CTCGTCAGCAAAAGAGCCGTTCATTTCAATAAACCGGGCGACCTCAGCCATCCCTTCCTGATTTTCCGCT
TTCCAGCGTTCGGCACGCAGACGACGGGCTTCATTCTGCATGGTTGTGCTTACCAGACCGGAGATATTGA
CATCATATATGCCTTGAGCAACTGATAGCTGTCGCTGTCAACTGTCACTGTAATACGCTGCTTCATAGCA
TACCTCTTTTTGACATACTTCGGGTATACATATCAGTATATATTCTTATACCGCAAAAATCAGCGCGCAA
ATACGCATACTGTTATCTGGCTTTTAGTAAGCCGGATCCACGCGGCGTTTACGCCCCCCCTGCCACTCAT
CGCAGTACTGTTGTAATTCATTAAGCATTCTGCCGACATGGAAGCCATCACAAACGGCATGATGAACCTG
AATCGCCAGCGGCATCAGCACCTTGTCGCCTTGCGTATAATATTTGCCCATGGTGAAAACGGGGGCGAAG
AAGTTGTCCATATTGGCCACGTTTAAATCAAAACTGGTGAAACTCACCCAGGGATTGGCTGAGACGAAAA
ACATATTCTCAATAAACCCTTTAGGGAAATAGGCCAGGTTTTCACCGTAACACGCCACATCTTGCGAATA
TATGTGTAGAAACTGCCGGAAATCGTCGTGGTATTCACTCCAGAGCGATGAAAACGTTTCAGTTTGCTCA
TGGAAAACGGTGTAACAAGGGTGAACACTATCCCATATCACCAGCTCACCGTCTTTCATTGCCATACGGA
ATTCCGGATGAGCATTCATCAGGCGGGCAAGAATGTGAATAAAGGCCGGATAAAACTTGTGCTTATTTTT
CTTTACGGTCTTTAAAAAGGCCGTAATATCCAGCTGAACGGTCTGGTTATAGGTACATTGAGCAACTGAC
TGAAATGCCTCAAAATGTTCTTTACGATGCCATTGGGATATATCAACGGTGGTATATCCAGTGATTTTTT
TCTCCATTTTAGCTTCCTTAGCTCCTGAAAATCTCGATAACTCAAAAAATACGCCCGGTAGTGATCTTAT
TTCATTATGGTGAAAGTTGGAACCTCTTACGTGCCGATCAACGTCTCATTTTCGCCAAAAGTTGGCCCAG
GGCTTCCCGGTATCAACAGGGACACCAGGATTTATTTATTCTGCGAAGTGATCTTCCGTCACAGGTATTT
ATTCGGCGCAAAGTGCGTCGGGTGATGCTGCCAACTTAGTCGACAAATAATGATTTTATTTTGACTGATA
GTGACCTGTTCGTTGCAACAAATTGATGAGCAATGCTTTTTTATAATGCCAACTTTGTATACAAAAGTTG
TGGTTATTTTCCACCATATTGCCGTCTTTTGGCAATGTGAGGGCCCGGAAACCTGGCCCTGTCTTCTTGA
CGAGCATTCCTAGGGGTCTTTCCCCTCTCGCCAAAGGAATGCAAGGTCTGTTGAATGTCGTGAAGGAAGC
AGTTCCTCTGGAAGCTTCTTGAAGACAAACAACGTCTGTAGCGACCCTTTGCAGGCAGCGGAACCCCCCA
CCTGGCGACAGGTGCCTCTGCGGCCAAAAGCCACGTGTATAAGATACACCTGCAAAGGCGGCACAACCCC
AGTGCCACGTTGTGAGTTGGATAGTTGTGGAAAGAGTCAAATGGCTCTCCTCAAGCGTATTCAACAAGGG
GCTGAAGGATGCCCAGAAGGTACCCCATTGTATGGGATCTGATCTGGGGCCTCGGTGCACATGCTTTACA
TGTGTTTAGTCGAGGTTAAAAAACGTCTAGGCCCCCCGAACCACGGGGACGTGGTTTTCCTTTGAAAAAC
ACGATGATAATACACCCAACTTTTCTATACAAAGTTGCTACCATGACCGAGTACAAGCCCACGGTGCGCC
TCGCCACCCGCGACGACGTCCCCCGGGCCGTACGCACCCTCGCCGCCGCGTTCGCCGACTACCCCGCCAC
GCGCCACACCGTCGATCCGGACCGCCACATCGAGCGGGTCACCGAGCTGCAAGAACTCTTCCTCACGCGC
GTCGGGCTCGACATCGGCAAGGTGTGGGTCGCGGACGACGGCGCCGCGGTGGCGGTCTGGACCACGCCGG
AGAGCGTCGAAGCGGGGGCGGTGTTCGCCGAGATCGGCCCGCGCATGGCCGAGTTGAGCGGTTCCCGGCT
GGCCGCGCAGCAACAGATGGAAGGCCTCCTGGCGCCGCACCGGCCCAAGGAGCCCGCGTGGTTCCTGGCC
ACCGTCGGCGTCTCGCCCGACCACCAGGGCAAGGGTCTGGGCAGCGCCGTCGTGCTCCCCGGAGTGGAGG
CGGCCGAGCGCGCCGGGGTGCCCGCCTTCCTGGAGACCTCCGCGCCCCGCAACCTCCCCTTCTACGAGCG
GCTCGGCTTCACCGTCACCGCCGACGTCGAGGTGCCCGAAGGACCGCGCACCTGGTGCATGACCCGCAAG
CCCGGTGCCTGAACAACTTTGTATAATAAAGTTGCTCTGTGCCTTCTAGTTGCCAGCCATCTGTTGTTTG
CCCCTCCCCCGTGCCTTCCTTGACCCTGGAAGGTGCCACTCCCACTGTCCTTTCCTAATAAAATGAGGAA
ATTGCATCGCATTGTCTGAGTAGGTGTCATTCTATTCTGGGGGGTGGGGTGGGGCAGGACAGCAAGGGGG
AGGATTGGGAAGACAATAGCAGGCATGCTGGGGATGCGGTGGGCTCTATTACCCAGCTTTCTTGTACAAA
GTGGTTGATATCGAATTCTGTAAAACGACGGCCAGTGATAACTTCGTATAATGTATGCTATACGAAGTTA
TTCAGGAAGTTCCTATTCTTCAAATAGTATAGGAACTTCATCTACCGGGTAGGGGAGGCGCTTTTCCCAA
GGCAGTCTGGAGCATGCGCTTTAGCAGCCCCGCTGGGCACTTGGCGCTACACAAGTGGCCTCTGGCCTCG
CACACATTCCACATCCACCGGTAGGCGCCAACCGGCTCCGTTCTTTGGTGGCCCCTTCGCGCCACCTTCT
ACTCCTCCCCTAGTCAGGAAGTTCCCCCCCGCCCCGCAGCTCGCGTCGTGCAGGACGTGACAAATGGAAG
TAGCACGTCTCACTAGTCTCGTGCAGATGGACAGCACCGCTGAGCAATGGAAGCGGGTAGGCCTTTGGGG
CAGCGGCCAATAGCAGCTTTGCTCCTTCGCTTTCTGGGCTCAGAGGCTGGGAAGGGGTGGGTCCGGGGGC
GGGCTCAGGGGCGGGCTCAGGGGCGGGGCGGGCGCCCGAAGGTCCTCCGGAGGCCCGGCATTCTGCACGC
TTCAAAAGCGCACGTCTGCCGCGCTGTTCTCCTCTTCCTCATCTCCGGGCCTTTCGACCTGCAGCCTGTT
GACAATTAATCATCGGCATAGTATATCGGCATAGTATAATACGACAAGGTGAGGAACTAAACCATGGGAT
CGGCCATTGAACAAGATGGATTGCACGCAGGTTCTCCGGCCGCTTGGGTGGAGAGGCTATTCGGCTATGA
CTGGGCACAACAGACAATCGGCTGCTCTGATGCCGCCGTGTTCCGGCTGTCAGCGCAGGGGCGCCCGGTT
CTTTTTGTCAAGACCGACCTGTCCGGTGCCCTGAATGAACTGCAGGACGAGGCAGCGCGGCTATCGTGGC
TGGCCACGACGGGCGTTCCTTGCGCAGCTGTGCTCGACGTTGTCACTGAAGCGGGAAGGGACTGGCTGCT
ATTGGGCGAAGTGCCGGGGCAGGATCTCCTGTCATCTCACCTTGCTCCTGCCGAGAAAGTATCCATCATG
GCTGATGCAATGCGGCGGCTGCATACGCTTGATCCGGCTACCTGCCCATTCGACCACCAAGCGAAACATC
GCATCGAGCGAGCACGTACTCGGATGGAAGCCGGTCTTGTCGATCAGGATGATCTGGACGAAGAGCATCA
GGGGCTCGCGCCAGCCGAACTGTTCGCCAGGCTCAAGGCGCGCATGCCCGACGGCGATGATCTCGTCGTG
ACCCATGGCGATGCCTGCTTGCCGAATATCATGGTGGAAAATGGCCGCTTTTCTGGATTCATCGACTGTG
GCCGGCTGGGTGTGGCGGACCGCTATCAGGACATAGCGTTGGCTACCCGTGATATTGCTGAAGAGCTTGG
CGGCGAATGGGCTGACCGCTTCCTCGTGCTTTACGGTATCGCCGCTCCCGATTCGCAGCGCATCGCCTTC
TATCGCCTTCTTGACGAGTTCTTCTGAGGGGATCAATTCTCTAGAGCTCGCTGATCAGCCTCGACTGTGC
CTTCTAGTTGCCAGCCATCTGTTGTTTGCCCCTCCCCCGTGCCTTCCTTGACCCTGGAAGGTGCCACTCC
CACTGTCCTTTCCTAATAAAATGAGGAAATTGCATCGCATTGTCTGAGTAGGTGTCATTCTATTCTGGGG
GGTGGGGTGGGGCAGGACAGCAAGGGGGAGGATTGGGAAGACAATAGCAGGCATGCTGGGGATGCGGTGG
GCTCTATGGCTTCTGAGGCGGAAAGAACCAGCTGGGGCTCGACTAGAGCTTGCGGAACCCTTCTAGAGCT
CGCTGATCAGCCTCGACTGTGCCTTCTAGTTGCCAGCCATCTGTTGTTTGCCCCTCCCCCGTGCCTTCCT
TGACCCTGGAAGGTGCCACTCCCACTGTCCTTTCCTAATAAAATGAGGAAATTGCATCGCATTGTCTGAG
TAGGTGTCATTCTATTCTGGGGGGTGGGGTGGGGCAGGACAGCAAGGGGGAGGATTGGGAAGACAATAGC
AGGCATGCTGGGGATGCGGTGGGCTCTATGGCTTCTGAGGCGGAAAGAACCAGCTGGGGCTCGACTAGAG
CTTGCGGAACCCTTCGAAGTTCCTATTCTTCAAATAGTATAGGAACTCATGGTCATAGCTGTTTCCTGGA
TCCACTAGTTCTAGAGCGGCCTTAATTAAATTTAAATGGCGCGCCGGCCGCCACCGCGGTGGAGCTCCAG
CTTTTGTTCCCTTTAGTGAGGGTTAATTTCGAGCTTGGCGTAATCATGGTCATAGCTGTTTCCTGTGTGA
AATTGTTATCCGCTCACAATTCCACACAACATACGAGCCGGAAGCATAAAGTGTAAAGCCTGGGGTGCCT
AATGAGTGAGCTAACTCACATTAATTGCGTTGCGCTCACTGCCCGCTTTCCAGTCGGGAAACCTGTCGTG
CCAGCTGCATTAATGAATCGGCCAACGCGCGGGGAGAGGCGGTTTGCGTATTGGGCGCTCTTCCGCTTCC
TCGCTCACTGACTCGCTGCGCTCGGTCGTTCGGCTGCGGCGAGCGGTATCAGCTCACTCAAAGGCGGTAA
TACGGTTATCCACAGAATCAGGGGATAACGCAGGAAAGAACATGTGAGCAAAAGGCCAGCAAAAGGCC
Features (pLannotate 1.2.2; 38 found; start..end, strand, type, name):
     33..621     -  rep_origin     ori: high-copy-number ColE1/pMB1/pBR322/pUC origin of replication
    792..1652    -  CDS            AmpR: β-lactamase; bla; confers resistance to ampicillin, carbenicillin, and related antibiotics
   1653..1757    -  promoter       AmpR promoter: bla
   1810..2238    -  rep_origin     f1 ori (sequence partly withheld): f1 bacteriophage origin of replication; arrow indicates direction of (+) strand synthesis
   2243..2400    -  CDS            lacZα (fragment): LacZα fragment of β-galactosidase; lacZ fragment
   2403..2421    +  promoter       T7 promoter: promoter for bacteriophage T7 RNA polymerase
   2430..2449    -  misc_feature   MCS (fragment): pBluescript multiple cloning site
   2483..2514    -  misc_feature   MCS (fragment): pBluescript multiple cloning site
   2517..2641    +  protein_bind   attR1: mutant version of attR; recombination site for the Gateway® LR reaction LR Clonase™
   2844..2996    -  CDS            dpnD (fragment): DPND_STRPN - Protein predicted: Swiss-Prot protein existence level 4. From Streptococcus pneumoniae serotype 4 (strain ATCC BAA-334 / TIGR4).
   3040..3342    -  CDS            ccdB: CCDB_ECOLI - Also known as G, letB, letD. Experimental evidence at protein level: Swiss-Prot protein existence level 1. Toxic component of a type II toxin-antitoxin (TA) system, functioning in plasmid maintainence. Responsible for the post- segregational killing (PSK) of plasmid-free cells, also referred to as a plasmid addiction system. Half-life of over 2 hours. Cell killing by CcdB is accompanied by filamentation, defects in chromosome and plasmid segregation, defects in cell division, formation of anucleate cells, decreased DNA synthesis and plasmid loss. Interferes with the activity of DN
   3347..3505    -  CDS            ccdA (fragment): CCDA_ECO57 - Also known as H, letA. Experimental evidence at protein level: Swiss-Prot protein existence level 1. Antitoxin component of a type II toxin-antitoxin (TA) system which inhibits the post-segregational killing (PSK) of plasmid-free cells, also referred to as a plasmid addiction system. Binds to and blocks the activity of CcdB; will also remove bound CcdB protein from the CcdB-GyrA complex by forming a CcdA-CcdB complex, a process termed rejuvenation. Functions as a transcriptional corepressor for the ccdAB operon, repression also requires CcdB (By similarity). From Escherichia coli
   3687..4345    -  CDS            CmR: chloramphenicol acetyltransferase; cat; confers resistance to chloramphenicol
   4346..4448    -  promoter       cat promoter: promoter of the E. coli cat gene encoding chloramphenicol acetyltransferase
   4593..4688    +  protein_bind   attL5: mutant version of attL; recombination site for the Gateway® LR reaction LR Clonase™
   4727..5188    +  misc_feature   IRES: internal ribosome entry site (IRES) of the encephalomyocarditis virus (EMCV)
   5195..5215    -  protein_bind   attB4: mutant version of attB; core recombination site for the Gateway® BP reaction BP Clonase™
   5221..5820    +  CDS            PuroR: puromycin N-acetyltransferase; pac from Streptomyces alboniger; confers resistance to puromycin
   5822..5842    +  protein_bind   attB3: mutant version of attB; core recombination site for the Gateway® BP reaction BP Clonase™
   5845..6052    +  polyA_signal   bGH poly(A) signal: bovine growth hormone polyadenylation signal
   6069..6093    -  protein_bind   attB2: mutant version of attB; recombination site for the Gateway® BP reaction BP Clonase™
   6107..6126    -  CDS            lacZα (fragment): LacZα fragment of β-galactosidase; lacZ fragment
   6126..6159    -  protein_bind   loxP: Cre-mediated recombination occurs in the 8-bp core sequence (GCATACAT). Cre recombinase
   6205..6704    +  promoter       PGK promoter: mouse phosphoglycerate kinase 1 promoter
   6716..6763    +  promoter       EM7 promoter: synthetic bacterial promoter&nbsp
   6782..7585    +  CDS            NeoR/KanR: aminoglycoside phosphotransferase from Tn5; aph(3')-II (or nptII); confers resistance to neomycin, kanamycin, and G418 (Geneticin®)
   7623..7847    +  polyA_signal   bGH poly(A) signal: bovine growth hormone polyadenylation signal
   7851..7872    +  promoter       SV40 promoter (fragment): SV40 enhancer and early promoter
   7925..8149    +  polyA_signal   bGH poly(A) signal: bovine growth hormone polyadenylation signal
   8153..8174    +  promoter       SV40 promoter (fragment): SV40 enhancer and early promoter
   8256..8279    -  misc_feature   MCS (fragment): pBluescript multiple cloning site
   8303..8325    -  misc_feature   MCS (fragment): pBluescript multiple cloning site
   8338..8356    -  promoter       T3 promoter: promoter for bacteriophage T3 RNA polymerase
   8401..8417    -  protein_bind   lac operator: The lac repressor binds to the lac operator to inhibit transcription in E. coli. This inhibition can be relieved by adding lactose or isopropyl-β-D-thiogalactopyranoside (IPTG). lac repressor encoded by lacI
   8425..8455    -  promoter       lac promoter: promoter for the E. coli lac operon
   8470..8491    -  protein_bind   CAP binding site: CAP binding activates transcription in the presence of cAMP. E. coli catabolite activator protein
   8504..8596    -  CDS            lacI (fragment): lac repressor; lacI; The lac repressor binds to the lac operator to inhibit transcription in E. coli. This inhibition can be relieved by adding lactose or isopropyl-β-D-thiogalactopyranoside (IPTG).
   8598..8731    -  rep_origin     RSF ori (fragment): Plasmids containing the RSF 1030 origin of replication can be propagated in E. coli cells that contain additional plasmids with compatible origins.
