[The description below was written by a language model from this plasmid's Addgene catalogue record and pLannotate feature annotations shown in this document.]
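Description:
pDEST-IRES-puro-polyA is a Gateway destination vector built on the PL451 recombineering backbone, a pBluescript-type plasmid with a high-copy ColE1/pUC origin, an f1 origin and flanking T7 and T3 promoters. It is listed as selected in bacteria with chloramphenicol and kanamycin, and the depositor notes that it also confers ampicillin resistance, consistent with the annotated AmpR gene. Because it carries the ccdB toxin gene, it must be maintained in a ccdB-tolerant strain.

The Gateway counterselection cassette (chloramphenicol acetyltransferase with its cat promoter, plus ccdB and a ccdA fragment) lies between an attR1 site and a site annotated as attL5. An LR-type reaction would therefore replace this cassette with a fragment of interest, and loss of ccdB would allow growth in standard strains. Immediately downstream sits a pre-assembled module consisting of an EMCV IRES, the puromycin N-acetyltransferase coding sequence and a bovine growth hormone polyadenylation signal. The attB4, attB3 and attB2 scars between these parts suggest the module was itself assembled by multi-fragment Gateway recombination. No promoter is annotated upstream of the module, so puromycin resistance would presumably be translated through the IRES from a transcript driven by whatever sequence or locus lies upstream.

Next come a single annotated loxP site and the PL451-type dual selection cassette, in which the mouse PGK promoter and bacterial EM7 promoter drive NeoR/KanR, followed by bGH polyadenylation signals. This cassette gives kanamycin resistance in E. coli and G418 resistance in mammalian cells. According to the associated publication, the vector belongs to a system for high-efficiency multi-fragment recombineering of BACs and assembly of knock-in constructs. The depositor reports minor discrepancies between the quality-control and assembled sequences, which are not expected to affect function.
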