Addgene plasmid #43967: pDEST-IRES-puro-polyA
Depositing lab: Peter Hohenstein. Depositing organization: University of Edinburgh. Publication: A universal vector for high-efficiency multi-fragment recombineering of BACs and knock-in constructs. Dolt KS, Lawrence ML, Miller-Hodges E, Slight J, Thornburn A, Devenney PS, Hohenstein P. PLoS One. 2013 Apr 29;8(4):e62054. doi: 10.1371/journal.pone.0062054. Print 2013. PubMed 23637962.
Backbone
  Vector backbone: PL451
  Backbone size w/o insert (bp): 7423
  Total vector size (bp): 8746
  Vector type: Gateway DEST vector
  Selectable markers: Neomycin (select with G418)
Growth in bacteria
  Bacterial resistance: Chloramphenicol and Kanamycin, 25 & 50 μg/mL
  Growth temperature: 30°C
  Growth strain: ccdB Survival
  Copy number: High Copy
Gene/Insert
  Gene/Insert name: puroR (alt names: puromycin -R; PAC)
  Insert size (bp): 600
  Cloning method: Gateway Cloning
  Sequencing primers: 5′ n/a; 3′ n/a
Terms and licenses: Academic/Nonprofit Terms; Industry Terms: Not Available to Industry
Depositor comments: Note that this plasmid also confers Amp resistance. There are some discrepancies between Addgene's quality control sequence and the full assembled sequence from the depositor. These discrepancies should not affect plasmid function.
How to cite: pDEST-IRES-puro-polyA was a gift from Peter Hohenstein (Addgene plasmid # 43967 ; http://n2t.net/addgene:43967 ; RRID:Addgene_43967)
