>Addgene plasmid #43967 | pDEST-IRES-puro-polyA | addgene partial sequence | sequence record 70466 | M13_pUC_fwd
GGGCGAATTGGGTACCGGGCCCCCCCTCGACATATGAGATCTGTTTTAAACACGCGTGCTAGCATCGAGG
TCGACGGTATCGATAAGCTTGATATCAACAAGTTTGTACAAAAAAGCTGAACGAGAAACGTAAAATGATA
TAAATATCAATATATTAAATTAGATTTTGCATAAAAAACAGACTACATAATACTGTAAAACACAACATAT
CCAGTCACTATGAATCAACTACTTAGATGGTATTAGTGACCTGTAGTCGACCGACAGCCTTCCAAATGTT
CTTCGGGTGATGCTGCCAACTTAGTCGACCGACAGCCTTCCAAATGTTCTTCTCAAACGGAATCGTCGTA
TCCAGCCTACTCGCTATTGTCCTCAATGCCGTATTAAATCATAAAAAGAAATAAGAAAAAGAGGTGCGAG
CCTCTTTTTTGTGTGACAAAATAAAAACATCTACCTATTCATATACGCTAGTGTCATAGTCCTGAAAATC
ATCTGCATCAAGAACAATTTCACAACTCTTATACTTTTCTCTTACAAGTCGTTCGGCTTCATCTGGATTT
TCAGCCTCTATACTTACTAAACGTGATAAAGTTTCTGTAATTTCTACTGTATCGACCTGCAGACTGGCTG
TGTATAAGGGAGCCTGACATTTATATTCCCCAGAACATCAGGTTAATGGCGTTTTTGATGTCATTTTCGC
GGTGGCTGAGATCAGCCACTTCTTCCCCGATAACGGAGACCGGCACACTGGCCATATCGGTGGTCATCAT
GCGCCAGCTTTCATCCCCGATATGCACCACCGGGTAAAGTTCACGGGAGACTTTATCTGACAGCAGACGT
GCACTGGCCAGGGGGATCACCATCCGTCGCCCGGGCGTGTCAATAATATCACTCTGTACATCC
