>Addgene plasmid #43967 | pDEST-IRES-puro-polyA | addgene partial sequence | sequence record 70471 | IRES-F 5'-TGGCTCTCCTCAAGCGTATT-3'
AGAAGTACCCATTGTATGGGATCTGATCTGGGGCCTCGGTGCACATGCTTTACATGTGTTTAGTCGAGGT
TAAAAAAACGTCTAGGCCCCCCGAACCACGGGGACGTGGTTTTCCTTTGAAAAACACGATGATAATACAC
CCAACTTTTCTATACAAAGTTGCTACCATGACCGAGTACAAGCCCACGGTGCGCCTCGCCACCCGCGACG
ACGTCCCCAGGGCCGTACGCACCCTCGCCGCCGCGTTCGCCGACTACCCCGCCACGCGCCACACCGTCGA
TCCGGACCGCCACATCGAGCGGGTCACCGAGCTGCAAGAACTCTTCCTCACGCGCGTCGGGCTCGACATC
GGCAAGGTGTGGGTCGCGGACGACGGCGCCGCGGTGGCGGTCTGGACCACGCCGGAGAGCGTCGAAGCGG
GGGCGGTGTTCGCCGAGATCGGCCCGCGCATGGCCGAGTTGAGCGGTTCCCGGCTGGCCGCGCAGCAACA
GATGGAAGGCCTCCTGGCGCCGCACCGGCCCAAGGAGCCCGCGTGGTTCCTGGCCACCGTCGGCGTCTCG
CCCGACCACCAGGGCAAGGGTCTGGGCAGCGCCGTCGTGCTCCCCGGAGTGGAGGCGGCCGAGCGCGCCG
GGGTGCCCGCCTTCCTGGAGACCTCCGCGCCCCGCAACCTCCCCTTCTACGAGCGGCTCGGCTTCACCGT
CACCGCCGACGTCGAGGTGCCCGAAGGACCGCGCACCTGGTGCATGACCCGCAAGCCCGGTGCCTGAACA
ACTTTGTATAATAAAGTTGCTCTGTGCCTTCTAGTTGCCAGCCATCTGTTGTTTGCCCCTCCCCCGTGCC
TTCCTTGACCCTGGAAGGTGCCACTCCCACTGTCCTTTCCTAATAAAATGAGGAAATTGCATCGCATTGT
CT
